Addgene plasmid #67374: pDEST14-ARL1
Purpose: Expression of native hArl1 in E. coli
Depositing lab: Richard Kahn. Depositing organization: Emory University. Publication: Tool box: Plasmids for the expression or knockdown of human ARF Family GTPases (ARF/ARL/SAR) and their co-expression in bacteria with N-myristoyltransferases. Kerr SC, Kahn RA. Cell Logist. 2015 Sep 21;5(3):e1090523. doi: 10.1080/21592799.2015.1090523. eCollection 2015 Jul-Sep. PubMed 27057421.
Backbone
  Vector backbone: pDEST14
  Backbone manufacturer: Life Technologies
  Vector type: Bacterial Expression
Growth in bacteria
  Bacterial resistance: Ampicillin, 100 μg/mL
  Growth temperature: 37°C
  Growth strain: DH5alpha
  Copy number: High Copy
Gene/Insert
  Gene/Insert name: ARL1 (alt name: pRK6s-D14)
  Species: H. sapiens (human)
  Mutation: bp 231 C to T; silent mutation
  Entrez Gene: ARL1 (a.k.a. ARFL1)
  Promoter: T7
  Cloning method: Gateway Cloning
  Sequencing primers: 5′ T7; 3′ T7-term
Terms and licenses: Academic/Nonprofit Terms; Industry Terms: Not Available to Industry
How to cite: pDEST14-ARL1 was a gift from Richard Kahn (Addgene plasmid # 67374 ; http://n2t.net/addgene:67374 ; RRID:Addgene_67374)
