[The description below was written by a language model from this plasmid's Addgene catalogue record.]
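Description:
pDEST14-ARL1 is a bacterial expression plasmid built on the commercial Gateway destination vector pDEST14 and intended for producing human ARL1 (ADP-ribosylation factor-like 1, also known as ARFL1) in E. coli. It is maintained as a high-copy plasmid under ampicillin selection. The record does not include a feature table, so the origin of replication and other backbone elements are not itemised here. The use of T7 and T7-terminator sequencing primers is consistent with the insert lying between a T7 promoter and a T7 terminator.

The human ARL1 open reading frame was introduced by Gateway recombinational cloning, which transfers a coding sequence from an entry clone into the destination vector through site-specific recombination and leaves att sites flanking the insert. Transcription is driven by the T7 promoter, so expression requires a host that supplies T7 RNA polymerase, whereas the plasmid is propagated in a standard cloning strain that lacks the polymerase. The stated purpose is expression of "native" ARL1, and no epitope or affinity tag is listed, indicating that the protein is made without fusion partners. The insert carries a single C-to-T change at base pair 231, recorded as silent, so the encoded protein sequence is unaltered.

The construct belongs to a plasmid toolbox covering human ARF-family GTPases (ARF, ARL and SAR proteins), which also includes constructs for co-expression with N-myristoyltransferases in bacteria. It is suited to producing recombinant untagged ARL1 for biochemical or structural work on this small GTPase.
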