>Addgene plasmid #67374 | pDEST14-ARL1 | addgene partial sequence | sequence record 118954 | T7 5'-TAATACGACTCACTATAGGG-3'
AAAAAGCAGGCTTAGAAGGAGATAGAACCATGGGTGGCTTTTTCTCAAGTATATTTTCCAGTCTGTTTGG
AACTCGGGAAATGAGAATTTTAATTTTGGGATTAGATGGAGCAGGAAAAACCACAATTTTGTACAGATTA
CAAGTGGGAGAAGTTGTTACTACTATACCTACCATTGGATTTAATGTAGAGACGGTGACGTACAAAAACC
TTAAATTCCAAGTCTGGGATTTAGGAGGACAGACAAGTATCAGGCCATATTGGAGATGTTACTATTCAAA
CACAGATGCAGTCATTTATGTAGTAGACAGTTGTGACCGAGACCGAATTGGCATTTCCAAATCAGAGTTA
GTTGCCATGTTGGAGGAAGAAGAGCTGAGAAAAGCCATTTTAGTGGTGTTTGCAAATAAACAGGACATGG
AACAGGCCATGACTTCCTCAGAGATGGCAAATTCACTTGGGTTACCTGCCTTGAAGGACCGAAAATGGCA
GATATTCAAAACGTCAGCAACCAAAGGCACCGGCCTTGATGAGGCAATGGAATGGTTAGTTGAAACATTA
AAAAGCAGACAGTAATAGGACCCAGCTTTCTTGTACAAAGTGGTGATGATCCGGCTGCTAACAAAGCCCG
AAAGGAAGCTGAGTTGGCTGCTGCCACCGCTGAGCAATAACTAGCATAACCCCTTGGGGCCTCTAAACGG
GTCTTGAGGGGTTTTTTGCTGAAAGGAGGAACTATATCCGGATATCCACAGGACGGGTGTGGTCGCCATG
ATCGCGTAGTCGATAGTGGCTCCAAGTAGCGAAGCGAGCAGGACTGGGCGGCGGCC
